Addgene plasmid #185443: pOmniBac zz TEV YBBR TRF2
Purpose: Expresses human TRF2 with a zz affinity tag, YBBR labeling site, and TEV cleavage site in insect cells
Depositing lab: Ahmet Yildiz. Depositing organization: University of California, Berkeley. Publication: Compartmentalization of telomeres through DNA-scaffolded phase separation. Jack A, Kim Y, Strom AR, Lee DSW, Williams B, Schaub JM, Kellogg EH, Finkelstein IJ, Ferro LS, Yildiz A, Brangwynne CP. Dev Cell. 2022 Jan 24;57(2):277-290.e9. doi: 10.1016/j.devcel.2021.12.017. PubMed 35077681.
Backbone
  Vector backbone: pOmnibac
  Backbone size w/o insert (bp): 4560
  Total vector size (bp): 6723
  Vector type: Insect Expression
Growth in bacteria
  Bacterial resistance: Gentamicin, 10 μg/mL
  Growth temperature: 37°C
  Growth strain: DH5alpha
  Copy number: Unknown
Gene/Insert
  Gene/Insert name: TRF2 (alt name: telomeric repeat-binding factor 2)
  Species: H. sapiens (human)
  Insert size (bp): 2163
  GenBank ID: NM_005652.5
  Entrez Gene: TERF2 (a.k.a. TRBF2, TRF2)
  Tag / fusion protein: ZZ (N terminal on insert); YBBR (N terminal on insert)
  Cloning method: Gibson Cloning
  Sequencing primers: 5′ GTAGACGCAAATTCCGCGGGGAAG; 3′ CCTCTACAAATGTGGTATGG
Terms and licenses: Academic/Nonprofit Terms; Industry Terms: Not Available to Industry
How to cite: pOmniBac zz TEV YBBR TRF2 was a gift from Ahmet Yildiz (Addgene plasmid # 185443 ; http://n2t.net/addgene:185443 ; RRID:Addgene_185443)
