[The description below was written by a language model from this plasmid's Addgene catalogue record and pLannotate feature annotations shown in this document.]
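Description:
pOmniBac zz TEV YBBR TRF2 is a baculovirus transfer plasmid for producing tagged human TRF2 (TERF2, telomeric repeat-binding factor 2) in insect cells. It is built on the pOmniBac backbone and is about 6.7 kb in total. In E. coli it replicates from a high-copy ColE1/pUC-type origin and is selected with gentamicin through the aacC1 acetyltransferase gene, which lies next to a class 1 integron Pc promoter. The backbone offers two ways to make recombinant virus. Tn7L and Tn7R ends flank the expression cassette and the gentamicin marker, allowing Tn7 transposition into a bacmid. The lef2/ORF603 and ORF1629 recombination regions allow homologous recombination with linearised baculoviral DNA. A loxP site upstream of the promoter permits Cre-mediated fusion with compatible donor plasmids for multigene assemblies.

The expression cassette is driven by the very late AcMNPV polyhedrin promoter and terminated by the SV40 polyadenylation signal. The open reading frame begins with a His tag, which is annotated in the sequence but not listed in the catalogue entry. This is followed by two IgG-binding units of Staphylococcus aureus protein A, which form the ZZ affinity tag, and then a TEV protease cleavage site. According to the catalogue, a YBBR peptide sits N-terminal to TRF2. It is not annotated separately but presumably occupies the short gap between the TEV site and the TERF2 coding sequence. This arrangement allows capture on IgG resin and release by TEV cleavage, which should leave the YBBR tag on TRF2 for site-specific, Sfp-mediated attachment of coenzyme A-linked fluorophores or other probes. The short large T antigen, SET1 and LEF-2 fragment hits look like incidental backbone matches. The associated publication concerns DNA-scaffolded phase separation at telomeres, consistent with use as a source of purified, labelable TRF2 for in vitro studies.
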