Features (pLannotate 1.2.2; 18 found; start..end, strand, type, name):
    505..533     -  promoter       Pc promoter: intI1 (promoter lies within the coding sequence); class 1 integron promoter
    604..637     +  protein_bind   loxP: Cre-mediated recombination occurs in the 8-bp core sequence (GCATACAT). Cre recombinase
    714..805     +  promoter       polyhedrin promoter: polh from Autographa californica; promoter for the baculovirus polyhedrin gene
    872..892     +  CDS            7xHis: 6xHis affinity tag
    938..1111    +  CDS            ProtA: IgG-binding unit of Staphylococcus aureus protein A
   1115..1285    +  CDS            ProtA: IgG-binding unit of Staphylococcus aureus protein A
   1384..1404    +  CDS            capTEV™ (fragment): composite tag for in vivo biotinylation, TEV protease cleavage, and 6xHis tagging
   1442..3064    +  CDS            TERF2 (sequence partly withheld): TERF2_HUMAN - Also known as TRBF2, TRF2. Experimental evidence at protein level: Swiss-Prot protein existence level 1. Binds the telomeric double-stranded 5'-TTAGGG-3' repeat and plays a central role in telomere maintenance and protection against end-to-end fusion of chromosomes. In addition to its telomeric DNA- binding role, required to recruit a number of factors and enzymes required for telomere protection, including the shelterin complex, TERF2IP/RAP1 and DCLRE1B/Apollo. Component of the shelterin complex (telosome) that is involved in the regulation of telomere length and protection. She
   3095..3178    +  CDS            large T antigen (fragment): large T antigen from SV40 (simian virus 40)
   3201..3335    +  polyA_signal   SV40 poly(A) signal: SV40 polyadenylation signal
   3364..3413    +  CDS            SET1 (fragment): solubility-enhancement tag derived from T7 phage gene 10B
   3456..3621    -  mobile_element Tn7L: mini-Tn7 element (left end of the Tn7 transposon) Tn7
   3628..4333    +  misc_recomb    baculovirus recombination region (ORF1629): contains part of ORF1629
   4523..5111    +  rep_origin     ori: high-copy-number ColE1/pMB1/pBR322/pUC origin of replication
   5227..5367    +  CDS            LEF-2 (fragment): LEF2_NPVAC - Experimental evidence at protein level: Swiss-Prot protein existence level 1. Plays an essential role in viral DNA replication. Does not seem to participate in the initiation step but is rather important for the amplification of DNA. Also required for expression from the vp39 and polh promoters. From Autographa californica nuclear polyhedrosis virus (AcMNPV).
   5367..6194    +  misc_recomb    baculovirus recombination region (lef2/ORF603): contains ORF603 and part of lef2
   6223..6446    -  mobile_element Tn7R: mini-Tn7 element (right end of the Tn7 transposon) Tn7
   6513..316     -  CDS            GmR (across the origin): gentamycin acetyltransferase; aacC1; confers resistance to gentamycin
>Addgene plasmid #185443 | pOmniBac zz TEV YBBR TRF2 | addgene full sequence | sequence record 364927 | Addgene NGS Result
TCTCACTACGCGGCTGCTCAAACTTGGGCAGAACGTAAGCCGCGAGAGCGCCAACAACCGCTTCTTGGTC
GAAGGCAGCAAGCGCGATGAATGTCTTACTACGGAGCAAGTTCCCGAGGTAATCGGAGTCCGGCTGATGT
TGGGAGTAGGTGGCTACGTCTCCGAACTCACGACCGAAAAGATCAAGAGCAGCCCGCATGGATTTGACTT
GGTCAGGGCCGAGCCTACATGTGCGAATGATGCCCATACTTGAGCCACCTAACTTTGTTTTAGGGCGACT
GCCCTGCTGCGTAACATCGTTGCTGCTGCGTAACATCGTTGCTGCTCCATAACATCAAACATCGACCCAC
GGCGTAACGCGCTTGCTGCTTGGATGCCCGAGGCATAGACTGTACAAAAAAACAGTCATAACAAGCCATG
AAAACCGCCACTGCGCCGTTACCACCGCTGCGTTCGGTCAAGGTTCTGGACCAGTTGCGTGAGCGCATAC
GCTACTTGCATTACAGTTTACGAACCGAACAGGCTTATGTCAACTGGGTTCGTGCCTTCATCCGTTTCCA
CGGTGTGCGTCACCCGGCAACCTTGGGCAGCAGCGAAGTCGCCATAACTTCGTATAGCATACATTATACG
AAGTTATCTGTAACTATAACGGTCCTAAGGTAGCGAGTTTAAACACTAGTATCGATTCGCGACCTACTCC
GGAATATTAATAGATCATGGAGATAATTAAAATGATAACCATCTCGCAAATAAATAAGTATTTTACTGTT
TTCGTAACAGTTTTGTAATAAAAAAACCTATAAATATTCCGGATTATTCATACCGTCCCACCATCGGGCG
CGGATCTCGGTCCGAAACCATGTCGTACTACCATCACCATCACCATCACCATCACGGTTCTATGTGCATG
GCAGGCCTTGCGCAACACGATGAAGCCGTGGACAACAAATTCAACAAAGAACAACAAAACGCGTACTATG
AGATCTTACATTTACCTAACTTAAACGAAGGACAACGAAACGCCTTCATCCAAAGTTTAAAAGATGACCC
AAGCCAAAGCGCTAACCTTTTAGCAGAAGCTAAAAAGCTAAATGATGCTCAGGCGCCGAAAGTAGACAAC
AAATTCAACAAAGAACAACAAAACGCGTTCTATGAGATCTTACATTTACCTAACTTAAACGAAGAACAAC
GAAACGCCTTCATCCAAAGTTTAAAAGATGACCCAAGCCAAAGCGCTAACCTTTTAGCAGAAGCTGAAAA
GCTAAATGATGCTCAGGCGCCGAAAGTAGACGCAAATTCCGCGGGGAAGTCAACCGATTATGATATTCCA
ACTACTGCTAGCGAGAACCTATATTTCCAGGGAGATTATGATATCCCTACGACTGAGAATCTTTATTTTC
AGGGCATGGACTCATTGGAGTTTATCGCATCAAAGCTCGCAATGGCCGCGGGAGCCGGGACGGCGGGCCC
CGCTTCCGGCCCGGGCGTCGTGCGTGACCCAGCGGCGTCACAGCCGAGGAAGCGGCCCGGCCGGGAGGGC
GGGGAGGGCGCGCGGCGATCGGACACGATGGCGGGAGGAGGCGGGAGTAGCGACGGCAGCGGGCGGGCAG
CTGGCAGGCGGGCGTCCCGCAGTAGCGGGCGGGCCCGGCGGGGGCGCCACGAGCCGGGGCTGGGGGGCCC
GGCGGAGCGCGGCGCGGGGGAGGCACGGCTGGAAGAGGCAGTCAATCGCTGGGTGCTCAAGTTCTACTTC
CACGAGGCGCTGCGGGCCTTTCGGGGTAGCCGGTACGGGGACTTCAGACAGATCCGGGACATCATGCAGG
CTTTGCTTGTCAGGCCCTTGGGGAAGGAGCACACCGTGTCCCGATTGCTGCGGGTTATGCAGTGTCTGTC
GCGGATTGAAGAAGGGGAAAATTTAGACTGTTCCTTTGATATGGAGGCTGAGCTCACACCACTGGAATCA
GCTATCAATGTGCTGGAGATGATTAAAACGGAATTTACACTGACAGAAGCAGTGGTCGAATCCAGTAGAA
AACTGGTCAAGGAAGCTGCTGTCATTATTTGTATCAAAAACAAAGAATTTGAAAAGGCTTCAAAAATTTT
GAAAAAACATATGTCCAAGGACCCCACAACTCAGAAGCTGAGAAATGATCTCCTGAATATTATTCGAGAA
AAGAACTTGGCCCATCCTGTTATCCAGAACTTTTCATATGAGACCTTCCAGCAGAAGATGCTGCGCTTCC
TGGAGAGCCACCTGGATGACGCCGAGCCCTACCTCCTCACGATGGCCAAAAAGGCTTTGAAATCTGAGTC
CGCTGCCTCAAGTACAGGGAAGGAAGATAAACAGCCAGCACCAGGGCCTGTGGAAAAGCCACCCAGAGAA
CCCGCAAGGCAGCTACGGAATCCTCCAACCACCATTGGAATGATGACTCTGAAAGCAGCTTTCAAGACTC
TGTCTGGTGCACAGGATTCTGAGGCAGCCTTTGCAAAACTGGACCAGAAGGATCTGGTTCTTCCTACTCA
AGCTCTCCCAGCATCACCAGCCCTCAAAAACAAGAGACCCAGAAAAGATGAAAACGAAAGTTCAGCCCCG
GCTGACGGTGAGGGTGGCTCGGAACTGCAGCCCAAGAACAAGCGCATGACAATAAGCAGATTGGTCTTGG
AGGAGGACAGCCAGAGTACTGAGCCCAGCGCAGGCCTCAACTCCTCCCAGGAGGCCGCTTCAGCGCCACC
ATCCAAGCCCACCGTTCTCAACCAACCCCTCCCTGGAGAGAAGAATCCCAAAGTACCCAAAGGCAAGTGG
AACAGCTCTAATGGGGTTGAAGAAAAGGAGACTTGGGTGGAAGAGGATGAACTGTTTCAAGTTCAGGCAC
CAGATGAAGACAGTACAACCAATATAACA
[165 nt withheld, positions 2900-3064]
TGATAATGAGCTTGTCGAGAAGTACTAGAGGATCATAATCAGCCATACCACATTTGTAGAGGTTTTACTT
GCTTTAAAAAACCTCCCACACCTCCCCCTGAACCTGAAACATAAAATGAATGCAATTGTTGTTGTTAACT
TGTTTATTGCAGCTTATAATGGTTACAAATAAAGCAATAGCATCACAAATTTCACAAATAAAGCATTTTT
TTCACTGCATTCTAGTTGTGGTTTGTCCAAACTCATCAATGTATCTTATCATGTCTGGATCTGATCACTG
CTTGAGCCTAGAAGATCCGGCTGCTAACAAAGCCCGAAAGGAAGCTGAGTTGGCTGCTGCCACCGCTGAG
CAATAACTATCATAACCCCTAGGGTATACCCATCTAATTGGAACCAGATAAGTGAAATCTAGTTCCAAAC
TATTTTGTCATTTTTAATTTTCGTATTAGCTTACGACGCTACACCCAGTTCCCATCTATTTTGTCACTCT
TCCCTAAATAATCCTTAAAAACTCCATTTCCACCCCTCCCAGTTCCCAACTATTTTGTCCGCCCACAACC
GGTGGAGGAAATTCTCCTTGAAGTTTCCCTGGTGTTCAAAGTAAAGGAGTTTGCACCAGACGCACCTCTG
TTCACTGGTCCGGCGTATTAAAACACGATACATTGTTATTAGTACATTTATTAAGCGCTAGATTCTGTGC
GTTGTTGATTTACAGACAATTGTTGTACGTATTTTAATAATTCATTAAATTTATAATCTTTAGGGTGGTA
TGTTAGAGCGAAAATCAAATGATTTTCAGCGTCTTTATATCTGAATTTAAATATTAAATCCTCAATAGAT
TTGTAAAATAGGTTTCGATTAGTTTCAAACAAGGGTTGTTTTTCCGAACCGATGGCTGGACTATCTAATG
GATTTTCGCTCAACGCCACAAAACTTGCCAAATCTTGTAGCAGCAATCTAGCTTTGTCGATATTCGTTTG
TGTTTTGTTTTGTAATAAAGGTTCGACGTCGTTCAAAATATTATGCGCTTTTGTATTTCTTTCATCACTG
TCGTTAGTGTACAATTGACTCGACGTAAACACGTTAAATAGAGCTTGGACATATTTAACATCGGGCGTGT
TAGCTTTATTAGGCCGATTATCGTCGTCGTCCCAACCCTCGTCGTTAGAAGTTGCTTCCGAAGACGATTT
TGCCATAGCCACACGACGCCTATTAATTGTGTCGGCTAACACGTCCGCGATCAAATTTGTAGTTGAGCTT
TTTGGAATTACCGGTTGACTTGGGTCAACTGTCAGACCAAGTTTACTCATATATACTTTAGATTGATTTA
AAACTTCATTTTTAATTTAAAAGGATCTAGGTGAAGATCCTTTTTGATAATCTCATGACCAAAATCCCTT
AACGTGAGTTTTCGTTCCACTGAGCGTCAGACCCCGTAGAAAAGATCAAAGGATCTTCTTGAGATCCTTT
TTTTCTGCGCGTAATCTGCTGCTTGCAAACAAAAAAACCACCGCTACCAGCGGTGGTTTGTTTGCCGGAT
CAAGAGCTACCAACTCTTTTTCCGAAGGTAACTGGCTTCAGCAGAGCGCAGATACCAAATACTGTTCTTC
TAGTGTAGCCGTAGTTAGGCCACCACTTCAAGAACTCTGTAGCACCGCCTACATACCTCGCTCTGCTAAT
CCTGTTACCAGTGGCTGCTGCCAGTGGCGATAAGTCGTGTCTTACCGGGTTGGACTCAAGACGATAGTTA
CCGGATAAGGCGCAGCGGTCGGGCTGAACGGGGGGTTCGTGCACACAGCCCAGCTTGGAGCGAACGACCT
ACACCGAACTGAGATACCTACAGCGTGAGCTATGAGAAAGCGCCACGCTTCCCGAAGGGAGAAAGGCGGA
CAGGTATCCGGTAAGCGGCAGGGTCGGAACAGGAGAGCGCACGAGGGAGCTTCCAGGGGGAAACGCCTGG
TATCTTTATAGTCCTGTCGGGTTTCGCCACCTCTGACTTGAGCGTCGATTTTTGTGATGCTCGTCAGGGG
GGCGGAGCCTATGGAAAAACGCCAGCAACGCGGCCTTTTTACGGTTCCTGGCCTTTTGCTGGCCTTTTGC
TCACATGTTCTTTCCTGCGTTATCCCCTGATTGACTTGGGTCGCTCTTCCTGTGGATGCGCAGGTATGTA
CAGGAAGAGGTTTATACTAAACTGTTACATTGCAAACGTGGTTTCGTGTGCCAAGTGTGAAAACCGATGT
TTAATCAAGGCTCTGACGCATTTCTACAACCACGACTCTAAGTGTGTGGGTGAAGTCATGCATGCATCTT
TTAATCAAATCCCAAGATGTGTATAAACCACCAAACTGCCAAAAAATGAAAACTGTCGACAAGCTCTGTC
CGTTTGCTGGCAACTGCAAGGGTCTCAATCCTATTTGTAATTATTGAATAATAAAACAATTATAAATGTC
AAATTTGTTTTTTATTAACGATACAAACCAAACGCAACAAGAACATTTGTAGTATTATCTATAATTGAAA
ACGCGTAGTTATAATCGCTGAGGTAATATTTAAAATCATTTTCAAATGATTCACAGTTAATTTGCGACAA
TATAATTTTATTTTCACATAAACTAGACGCCTTGTCGTCTTCTTCTTCGTATTCCTTCTCTTTTTCATTT
TTCTCTTCATAAAAATTAACATAGTTATTATCGTATCCATATATGTATCTATCGTATAGAGTAAATTTTT
TGTTGTCATAAATATATATGTCTTTTTTAATGGGGTGTATAGTACCGCTGCGCATAGTTTTTCTGTAATT
TACAACAGTGCTATTTTCTGGTAGTTCTTCGGAGTGTGTTGCTTTAATTATTAAATTTATATAATCAATG
AATTTGGGATCGTCGGTTTTGTACAATATGTTGCCGGCATAGTACGCAGCTTCTTCTAGTTCAATTACAC
CATTTTTTAGCAGCACCGGATTAACATAACTTTCCAAAATGTTGTACGAACCGTTAAACAAAAACAGTTC
ACCTCCCTTTTCTATACTATTGTCTGCGAGCAGTTGTTTGTTGTTAAAAATAACAGCCATTGTAATGAGA
CGCACAAACTAATATCACAAACTGGAAATGTCTATCAATATATAGTTGCTGATTGCGCAGATGCCCTGCG
TAAGCGGGTGTGGGCGGACAATAAAGTCTTAAACTGAACAAAATAGATCTAAACTATGACAATAAAGTCT
TAAACTAGACAGAATAGTTGTAAACTGAAATCAGTCCAGTTATGCTGTGAAAAAGCATACTGGACTTTTG
TTATGGCTAAAGCAAACTCTTCATTTTCTGAAGTGCAAATTGCCCGTCGTATTAAAGAGGGGCGTGGCCA
AGGGCATGTAAAGACTATATTCGCGGCGTTGTGACAATTTACCGAACAACTCCGCGGCCGGGAAGCCGAT
CTCGGCTTGAACGAATTGTTAGGTGGCGGTACTTGGGTCGATATCAAAGTGCATCACTTCTTCCCGTATG
CCCAACTTTGTATAGAGAGCCACTGCGGGATCGTCACCGTAATCTGCTTGCACGTAGATCACATAAGCAC
CAAGCGCGTTGGCCTCATGCTTGAGGAGATTGATGAGCGCGGTGGCAATGCCCTGCCTCCGGTGCTCGCC
GGAGACTGCGAGATCATAGATATAGA
